Addgene plasmid #99940: pcDNA3-HA-REDD1 N187-207 (#596)
Purpose: mammalian expression
Depositing lab: James Brugarolas. Depositing organization: University of Texas Southwestern Medical Center. Publication: Structural analysis and functional implications of the negative mTORC1 regulator REDD1. Vega-Rubin-de-Celis S, Abdallah Z, Kinch L, Grishin NV, Brugarolas J, Zhang X. Biochemistry. 2010 Mar 23;49(11):2491-501. doi: 10.1021/bi902135e. PubMed 20166753.
Backbone
  Vector backbone: pcDNA3.1
  Backbone manufacturer: Invitrogen
  Vector type: Mammalian Expression
Growth in bacteria
  Bacterial resistance: Ampicillin, 100 μg/mL
  Growth temperature: 37°C
  Growth strain: DH5alpha
  Copy number: Unknown
Gene/Insert
  Gene/Insert name: REDD1
  Species: H. sapiens (human)
  Mutation: delAA187-207insNAAIRS linker
  Entrez Gene: DDIT4 (a.k.a. Dig2, REDD-1, REDD1)
  Tag / fusion protein: HA (C terminal on insert)
  Cloning method: Restriction Enzyme; 5′ cloning site Unknown (unknown if destroyed); 3′ cloning site Unknown (unknown if destroyed)
Terms and licenses: Academic/Nonprofit Terms; Industry Terms: Not Available to Industry
How to cite: pcDNA3-HA-REDD1 N187-207 (#596) was a gift from James Brugarolas (Addgene plasmid # 99940 ; http://n2t.net/addgene:99940 ; RRID:Addgene_99940)
