[The description below was written by a language model from this plasmid's Addgene catalogue record and pLannotate feature annotations shown in this document.]
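Description:
pcDNA3-HA-REDD1 N187-207 is a mammalian expression plasmid of about 6.1 kb, built on an Invitrogen pcDNA3-family backbone (the catalogue lists pcDNA3.1). It carries a mutant form of human REDD1 (gene symbol DDIT4). It is propagated in E. coli through a high-copy ColE1/pUC-type origin and selected with ampicillin via the β-lactamase gene. An f1 origin is also present, allowing single-stranded DNA production. For selection in mammalian cells, the backbone contains a neomycin phosphotransferase cassette driven by the SV40 enhancer/early promoter and terminated by the SV40 poly(A) signal, which would permit G418 selection of stable transfectants. The small ble, lacI, lac promoter/operator and HIV LTR fragments called in the feature table are short partial matches, most likely backbone remnants rather than functional elements.

The REDD1 coding sequence sits downstream of the human CMV immediate-early enhancer and promoter and is followed by the bovine growth hormone polyadenylation signal. T7 and SP6 promoters flank the insert and can be used for in vitro transcription or sequencing. According to the record, residues 187–207 have been deleted and replaced with a short NAAIRS linker. The protein also carries an HA epitope, which both the catalogue and the annotation place at the C-terminus; the partial 3xHA match is consistent in length with a single HA copy. REDD1 is a stress- and hypoxia-responsive negative regulator of mTORC1 that acts through the TSC1–TSC2 complex. This segment-substitution mutant comes from a structure–function study of REDD1 and is suited to testing whether that region is needed for mTORC1 inhibition in transfected cells, with the HA tag used for detection. The cloning sites are not recorded.
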