Features (pLannotate 1.2.2; 22 found; start..end, strand, type, name):
      1..380     +  enhancer       CMV enhancer: human cytomegalovirus immediate early enhancer
    381..584     +  promoter       CMV promoter: human cytomegalovirus (CMV) immediate early promoter
    580..613     +  LTR            5' LTR (truncated) (fragment): truncated 5' long terminal repeat (LTR) from HIV-1
    629..647     +  promoter       T7 promoter: promoter for bacteriophage T7 RNA polymerase
    685..1335    +  CDS            DDIT4 (fragment): DDIT4_HUMAN - Also known as REDD1, RTP801. Experimental evidence at protein level: Swiss-Prot protein existence level 1. Regulates cell growth, proliferation and survival via inhibition of the activity of the mammalian target of rapamycin complex 1 (mTORC1). Inhibition of mTORC1 is mediated by a pathway that involves DDIT4/REDD1, AKT1, the TSC1-TSC2 complex and the GTPase RHEB. Plays an important role in responses to cellular energy levels and cellular stress, including responses to hypoxia and DNA damage. Regulates p53/TP53-mediated apoptosis in response to DNA damage via its effect on mTORC1
   1336..1363    +  CDS            3xHA (fragment): three tandem HA epitope tags
   1426..1444    -  promoter       SP6 promoter: promoter for bacteriophage SP6 RNA polymerase
   1470..1694    +  polyA_signal   bGH poly(A) signal: bovine growth hormone polyadenylation signal
   1698..1719    +  promoter       SV40 promoter (fragment): SV40 enhancer and early promoter
   1740..2168    +  rep_origin     f1 ori (sequence partly withheld): f1 bacteriophage origin of replication; arrow indicates direction of (+) strand synthesis
   2182..2511    +  promoter       SV40 promoter: SV40 enhancer and early promoter
   2578..3369    +  CDS            neo: KKA2_KLEPN - Also known as kan, nptII. Experimental evidence at protein level: Swiss-Prot protein existence level 1. Resistance to kanamycin, neomycin, paromomycin, ribostamycin, butirosin and gentamicin B. From Klebsiella pneumoniae.
   3393..3551    +  CDS            ble (fragment): BLE_KLEPN - Experimental evidence at protein level: Swiss-Prot protein existence level 1. Binding protein with a strong affinity to the bleomycin family of antibiotics. Binds to CL990; an antimitotic-antibiotic compound. From Klebsiella pneumoniae.
   3546..3667    +  polyA_signal   SV40 poly(A) signal: SV40 polyadenylation signal
   3740..3756    -  protein_bind   lac operator: The lac repressor binds to the lac operator to inhibit transcription in E. coli. This inhibition can be relieved by adding lactose or isopropyl-β-D-thiogalactopyranoside (IPTG). lac repressor encoded by lacI
   3764..3794    -  promoter       lac promoter: promoter for the E. coli lac operon
   3809..3830    -  protein_bind   CAP binding site: CAP binding activates transcription in the presence of cAMP. E. coli catabolite activator protein
   3843..3935    -  CDS            lacI (fragment): lac repressor; lacI; The lac repressor binds to the lac operator to inhibit transcription in E. coli. This inhibition can be relieved by adding lactose or isopropyl-β-D-thiogalactopyranoside (IPTG).
   4118..4706    -  rep_origin     ori: high-copy-number ColE1/pMB1/pBR322/pUC origin of replication
   4877..5737    -  CDS            AmpR: β-lactamase; bla; confers resistance to ampicillin, carbenicillin, and related antibiotics
   5738..5842    -  promoter       AmpR promoter: bla
   5901..5953    -  misc_feature   bom (fragment): basis of mobility region from pBR322
>Addgene plasmid #99940 | pcDNA3-HA-REDD1 N187-207 (#596) | addgene full sequence | sequence record 198009 | Addgene NGS Result
GACATTGATTATTGACTAGTTATTAATAGTAATCAATTACGGGGTCATTAGTTCATAGCCCATATATGGA
GTTCCGCGTTACATAACTTACGGTAAATGGCCCGCCTGGCTGACCGCCCAACGACCCCCGCCCATTGACG
TCAATAATGACGTATGTTCCCATAGTAACGCCAATAGGGACTTTCCATTGACGTCAATGGGTGGAGTATT
TACGGTAAACTGCCCACTTGGCAGTACATCAAGTGTATCATATGCCAAGTACGCCCCCTATTGACGTCAA
TGACGGTAAATGGCCCGCCTGGCATTATGCCCAGTACATGACCTTATGGGACTTTCCTACTTGGCAGTAC
ATCTACGTATTAGTCATCGCTATTACCATGGTGATGCGGTTTTGGCAGTACATCAATGGGCGTGGATAGC
GGTTTGACTCACGGGGATTTCCAAGTCTCCACCCCATTGACGTCAATGGGAGTTTGTTTTGGCACCAAAA
TCAACGGGACTTTCCAAAATGTCGTAACAACTCCGCCCCATTGACGCAAATGGGCGGTAGGCGTGTACGG
TGGGAGGTCTATATAAGCAGAGCTCTCTGGCTAACTAGAGAACCCACTGCTTACTGGCTTATCGAAATTA
ATACGACTCACTATAGGGAGACCCAAGCTTGGTACCGAGCTCGGATCCGCCACCATGCCTAGCCTTTGGG
ACCGCTTCTCGTCGTCGTCCACCTCCTCTTCGCCCTCGTCCTTGCCCCGAACTCCCACCCCAGATCGGCC
GCCGCGCTCAGCCTGGGGGTCGGCGACCCGGGAGGAGGGGTTTGACCGCTCCACGAGCCTGGAGAGCTCG
GACTGCGAGTCCCTGGACAGCAGCAACAGTGGCTTCGGGCCGGAGGAAGACACGGCTTACCTGGATGGGG
TGTCGTTGCCCGACTTTGAGCTGCTCAGTGACCCTGAGGATGAACACTTGTGTGCCAACCTGATGCAGCT
GCTGCAGGAGAGCCTGGCCCAGGCGCGGCTGGGCTCTCGACGCCCTGCGCGCCTGCTGATGCCTAGCCAG
TTGGTAAGCCAGGTGGGCAAAGAACTACTGCGCCTGGCCTACAGCGAGCCGTGCGGCCTGCGGGGGGCGC
TGCTGGACGTCTGCGTGGAGCAGGGCAAGAGCTGCCACAGCGTGGGCCAGCTGGCACTCGACCCCAGCCT
GGTGCCCACCTTCCAGCTGACCCTCGTGCTGCGCCTGGACTCACGACTCTGGAATGCTGCTATACGATCG
CTGACGCTGAGCACTGGCTTCCGAGTCATCAAGAAGAAGCTGTACAGCTCGGAACAGCTGCTCATTGAGG
AGTGTTACCCATACGATGTTCCAGATTACGCTTGAGAATTCTGCAGATATCCATCACACTGGCGGCCGCT
CGAGCATGCATCTAGAGGGCCCTATTCTATAGTGTCACCTAAATGCTAGAGCTCGCTGATCAGCCTCGAC
TGTGCCTTCTAGTTGCCAGCCATCTGTTGTTTGCCCCTCCCCCGTGCCTTCCTTGACCCTGGAAGGTGCC
ACTCCCACTGTCCTTTCCTAATAAAATGAGGAAATTGCATCGCATTGTCTGAGTAGGTGTCATTCTATTC
TGGGGGGTGGGGTGGGGCAGGACAGCAAGGGGGAGGATTGGGAAGACAATAGCAGGCATGCTGGGGATGC
GGTGGGCTCTATGGCTTCTGAGGCGGAAAGAACCAGCTGGGGCTCTAGGGGGTATCCCC
[124 nt withheld, positions 1740-1863]
C
[91 nt withheld, positions 1865-1955]
A
[49 nt withheld, positions 1957-2005]
CCTTTGACGTTGGAGTCCACGTTCTTT
[37 nt withheld, positions 2033-2069]
ACCCTATCTCGGTCTATTCTTTTGATTTATAAGGGATTTTGCCGATTTCGGCCTATTGGTTAAAAAATGA
GCTGATTTAACAAAAATTTAACGCGAATTAATTCTGTGGAATGTGTGTCAGTTAGGGTGTGGAAAGTCCC
CAGGCTCCCCAGCAGGCAGAAGTATGCAAAGCATGCATCTCAATTAGTCAGCAACCAGGTGTGGAAAGTC
CCCAGGCTCCCCAGCAGGCAGAAGTATGCAAAGCATGCATCTCAATTAGTCAGCAACCATAGTCCCGCCC
CTAACTCCGCCCATCCCGCCCCTAACTCCGCCCAGTTCCGCCCATTCTCCGCCCCATGGCTGACTAATTT
TTTTTATTTATGCAGAGGCCGAGGCCGCCTCTGCCTCTGAGCTATTCCAGAAGTAGTGAGGAGGCTTTTT
TGGAGGCCTAGGCTTTTGCAAAAAGCTCCCGGGAGCTTGTATATCCATTTTCGGATCTGATCAAGAGACA
GGATGAGGATCGTTTCGCATGATTGAACAAGATGGATTGCACGCAGGTTCTCCGGCCGCTTGGGTGGAGA
GGCTATTCGGCTATGACTGGGCACAACAGACAATCGGCTGCTCTGATGCCGCCGTGTTCCGGCTGTCAGC
GCAGGGGCGCCCGGTTCTTTTTGTCAAGACCGACCTGTCCGGTGCCCTGAATGAACTGCAGGACGAGGCA
GCGCGGCTATCGTGGCTGGCCACGACGGGCGTTCCTTGCGCAGCTGTGCTCGACGTTGTCACTGAAGCGG
GAAGGGACTGGCTGCTATTGGGCGAAGTGCCGGGGCAGGATCTCCTGTCATCTCACCTTGCTCCTGCCGA
GAAAGTATCCATCATGGCTGATGCAATGCGGCGGCTGCATACGCTTGATCCGGCTACCTGCCCATTCGAC
CACCAAGCGAAACATCGCATCGAGCGAGCACGTACTCGGATGGAAGCCGGTCTTGTCGATCAGGATGATC
TGGACGAAGAGCATCAGGGGCTCGCGCCAGCCGAACTGTTCGCCAGGCTCAAGGCGCGCATGCCCGACGG
CGAGGATCTCGTCGTGACCCATGGCGATGCCTGCTTGCCGAATATCATGGTGGAAAATGGCCGCTTTTCT
GGATTCATCGACTGTGGCCGGCTGGGTGTGGCGGACCGCTATCAGGACATAGCGTTGGCTACCCGTGATA
TTGCTGAAGAGCTTGGCGGCGAATGGGCTGACCGCTTCCTCGTGCTTTACGGTATCGCCGCTCCCGATTC
GCAGCGCATCGCCTTCTATCGCCTTCTTGACGAGTTCTTCTGAGCGGGACTCTGGGGTTCGAAATGACCG
ACCAAGCGACGCCCAACCTGCCATCACGAGATTTCGATTCCACCGCCGCCTTCTATGAAAGGTTGGGCTT
CGGAATCGTTTTCCGGGACGCCGGCTGGATGATCCTCCAGCGCGGGGATCTCATGCTGGAGTTCTTCGCC
CACCCCAACTTGTTTATTGCAGCTTATAATGGTTACAAATAAAGCAATAGCATCACAAATTTCACAAATA
AAGCATTTTTTTCACTGCATTCTAGTTGTGGTTTGTCCAAACTCATCAATGTATCTTATCATGTCTGTAT
ACCGTCGACCTCTAGCTAGAGCTTGGCGTAATCATGGTCATAGCTGTTTCCTGTGTGAAATTGTTATCCG
CTCACAATTCCACACAACATACGAGCCGGAAGCATAAAGTGTAAAGCCTGGGGTGCCTAATGAGTGAGCT
AACTCACATTAATTGCGTTGCGCTCACTGCCCGCTTTCCAGTCGGGAAACCTGTCGTGCCAGCTGCATTA
ATGAATCGGCCAACGCGCGGGGAGAGGCGGTTTGCGTATTGGGCGCTCTTCCGCTTCCTCGCTCACTGAC
TCGCTGCGCTCGGTCGTTCGGCTGCGGCGAGCGGTATCAGCTCACTCAAAGGCGGTAATACGGTTATCCA
CAGAATCAGGGGATAACGCAGGAAAGAACATGTGAGCAAAAGGCCAGCAAAAGGCCAGGAACCGTAAAAA
GGCCGCGTTGCTGGCGTTTTTCCATAGGCTCCGCCCCCCTGACGAGCATCACAAAAATCGACGCTCAAGT
CAGAGGTGGCGAAACCCGACAGGACTATAAAGATACCAGGCGTTTCCCCCTGGAAGCTCCCTCGTGCGCT
CTCCTGTTCCGACCCTGCCGCTTACCGGATACCTGTCCGCCTTTCTCCCTTCGGGAAGCGTGGCGCTTTC
TCATAGCTCACGCTGTAGGTATCTCAGTTCGGTGTAGGTCGTTCGCTCCAAGCTGGGCTGTGTGCACGAA
CCCCCCGTTCAGCCCGACCGCTGCGCCTTATCCGGTAACTATCGTCTTGAGTCCAACCCGGTAAGACACG
ACTTATCGCCACTGGCAGCAGCCACTGGTAACAGGATTAGCAGAGCGAGGTATGTAGGCGGTGCTACAGA
GTTCTTGAAGTGGTGGCCTAACTACGGCTACACTAGAAGAACAGTATTTGGTATCTGCGCTCTGCTGAAG
CCAGTTACCTTCGGAAAAAGAGTTGGTAGCTCTTGATCCGGCAAACAAACCACCGCTGGTAGCGGTGGTT
TTTTTGTTTGCAAGCAGCAGATTACGCGCAGAAAAAAAGGATCTCAAGAAGATCCTTTGATCTTTTCTAC
GGGGTCTGACGCTCAGTGGAACGAAAACTCACGTTAAGGGATTTTGGTCATGAGATTATCAAAAAGGATC
TTCACCTAGATCCTTTTAAATTAAAAATGAAGTTTTAAATCAATCTAAAGTATATATGAGTAAACTTGGT
CTGACAGTTACCAATGCTTAATCAGTGAGGCACCTATCTCAGCGATCTGTCTATTTCGTTCATCCATAGT
TGCCTGACTCCCCGTCGTGTAGATAACTACGATACGGGAGGGCTTACCATCTGGCCCCAGTGCTGCAATG
ATACCGCGAGACCCACGCTCACCGGCTCCAGATTTATCAGCAATAAACCAGCCAGCCGGAAGGGCCGAGC
GCAGAAGTGGTCCTGCAACTTTATCCGCCTCCATCCAGTCTATTAATTGTTGCCGGGAAGCTAGAGTAAG
TAGTTCGCCAGTTAATAGTTTGCGCAACGTTGTTGCCATTGCTACAGGCATCGTGGTGTCACGCTCGTCG
TTTGGTATGGCTTCATTCAGCTCCGGTTCCCAACGATCAAGGCGAGTTACATGATCCCCCATGTTGTGCA
AAAAAGCGGTTAGCTCCTTCGGTCCTCCGATCGTTGTCAGAAGTAAGTTGGCCGCAGTGTTATCACTCAT
GGTTATGGCAGCACTGCATAATTCTCTTACTGTCATGCCATCCGTAAGATGCTTTTCTGTGACTGGTGAG
TACTCAACCAAGTCATTCTGAGAATAGTGTATGCGGCGACCGAGTTGCTCTTGCCCGGCGTCAATACGGG
ATAATACCGCGCCACATAGCAGAACTTTAAAAGTGCTCATCATTGGAAAACGTTCTTCGGGGCGAAAACT
CTCAAGGATCTTACCGCTGTTGAGATCCAGTTCGATGTAACCCACTCGTGCACCCAACTGATCTTCAGCA
TCTTTTACTTTCACCAGCGTTTCTGGGTGAGCAAAAACAGGAAGGCAAAATGCCGCAAAAAAGGGAATAA
GGGCGACACGGAAATGTTGAATACTCATACTCTTCCTTTTTCAATATTATTGAAGCATTTATCAGGGTTA
TTGTCTCATGAGCGGATACATATTTGAATGTATTTAGAAAAATAAACAAATAGGGGTTCCGCGCACATTT
CCCCGAAAAGTGCCACCTGACGTCGACGGATCGGGAGATCTCCCGATCCCCTATGGTGCACTCTCAGTAC
AATCTGCTCTGATGCCGCATAGTTAAGCCAGTATCTGCTCCCTGCTTGTGTGTTGGAGGTCGCTGAGTAG
TGCGCGAGCAAAATTTAAGCTACAACAAGGCAAGGCTTGACCGACAATTGCATGAAGAATCTGCTTAGGG
TTAGGCGTTTTGCGCTGCTTCGCGATGTACGGGCCAGATATACGCGTT
